>Addgene plasmid #133601 | pMM764 | depositor full sequence | sequence record 256690 | pMM764 sequence 2103 bps
TCGGTCTCCAACGATGTGCTTCAGTATTACATTTTTTGCCTTCAACGCCTTGATTGTTCTATTTTTGCTA
ATAATAAATCTATTTCATCGGACTAAAAGTCCATTAGTTGTAAGCGGATTTAGCTCAGTTGGGAGAGCGC
CAGACTGAAGAAAAACTTCGGTCAAGTCATCTGGAGGTCCTGTGTTCGATCCACAGAATTCGCAGATGGC
CGGCATGGTCCCAGCCTCCTCGCTGGCGCCGGCTGGGCAACACCTTCGGGTGGCGAATGGGACTTTTGAT
ATTTAAGTTAATAAAGTTTTAGAGCTAGAAATAGCAAGTTAAAATAAGGCTAGTCCGTTATCAACTTGAA
AAAGTGGCACCGAGTCGGTGCTTTTTTTATTTTTTGTCACTATTGTTATGTAAAATGCCACCTCTGACAG
TATGGAACGCAAACTTCTGTCTAGTGGATAGCTGTGAGACCAGACCAATAAAAAACGCCCGGCGGCAACC
GAGCGTTCTGAACAAATCCAGATGGAGTTCTGAGGTCATTACTGGATCTATCAACAGGAGTCCAAGCGAG
CTCGATATCAAATTACGCCCCGCCCTGCCACTCATCGCAGTACTGTTGTAATTCATTAAGCATTCTGCCG
ACATGGAAGCCATCACAAACGGCATGATGAACCTGAATCGCCAGCGGCATCAGCACCTTGTCGCCTTGCG
TATAATATTTGCCCATGGTGAAAACGGGGGCGAAGAAGTTGTCCATATTGGCCACGTTTAAATCAAAACT
GGTGAAACTCACCCAGGGATTGGCTGAAACGAAAAACATATTCTCAATAAACCCTTTAGGGAAATAGGCC
AGGTTTTCACCGTAACACGCCACATCTTGCGAATATATGTGTAGAAACTGCCGGAAATCGTCGTGGTATT
CACTCCAGAGCGATGAAAACGTTTCAGTTTGCTCATGGAAAACGGTGTAACAAGGGTGAACACTATCCCA
TATCACCAGCTCACCGTCTTTCATTGCCATACGAAATTCCGGATGAGCATTCATCAGGCGGGCAAGAATG
TGAATAAAGGCCGGATAAAACTTGTGCTTATTTTTCTTTACGGTCTTTAAAAAGGCCGTAATATCCAGCT
GAACGGTCTGGTTATAGGTACATTGAGCAACTGACTGAAATGCCTCAAAATGTTCTTTACGATGCCATTG
GGATATATCAACGGTGGTATATCCAGTGATTTTTTTCTCCATTTTAGCTTCCTTAGCTCCTGAAAATCTC
GATAACTCAAAAAATACGCCCGGTAGTGATCTTATTTCATTATGGTGAAAGTTGGAACCTCTTACGTGCC
CGATCAATCATGACCAAAATCCCTTAACGTGAGTTTTCGTTCCACTGAGCGTCAGACCCCGTAGAAAAGA
TCAAAGGATCTTCTTGAGATCCTTTTTTTCTGCGCGTAATCTGCTGCTTGCAAACAAAAAAACCACCGCT
ACCAGCGGTGGTTTGTTTGCCGGATCAAGAGCTACCAACTCTTTTTCCGAAGGTAACTGGCTTCAGCAGA
GCGCAGATACCAAATACTGTTCTTCTAGTGTAGCCGTAGTTAGGCCACCACTTCAAGAACTCTGTAGCAC
CGCCTACATACCTCGCTCTGCTAATCCTGTTACCAGTGGCTGCTGCCAGTGGCGATAAGTCGTGTCTTAC
CGGGTTGGACTCAAGACGATAGTTACCGGATAAGGCGCAGCGGTCGGGCTGAACGGGGGGTTCGTGCACA
CAGCCCAGCTTGGAGCGAACGACCTACACCGAACTGAGATACCTACAGCGTGAGCTATGAGAAAGCGCCA
CGCTTCCCGAAGGGAGAAAGGCGGACAGGTATCCGGTAAGCGGCAGGGTCGGAACAGGAGAGCGCACGAG
GGAGCTTCCAGGGGGAAACGCCTGGTATCTTTATAGTCCTGTCGGGTTTCGCCACCTCTGACTTGAGCGT
CGATTTTTGTGATGCTCGTCAGGGGGGCGGAGCCTATGGAAAAACGCCAGCAACGCGGCCTTTTTACGGT
TCCTGGCCTTTTGCTGGCCTTTTGCTCACATGTTCTTTCCTGCGTTATCCCCTGATTCTGTGGATAACCG
TAG
Features (pLannotate 1.2.2; 7 found; start..end, strand, type, name):
    113..203     +  ncRNA          tRNA: Accession: RF00005 - tRNA
    276..295     +  promoter       TEF1 promoter (fragment): S. cerevisiae TEF1; promoter for EF-1α
    296..371     +  misc_RNA       gRNA scaffold: guide RNA scaffold for the Streptococcus pyogenes CRISPR/Cas9 system
    468..502     -  terminator     lambda t0 terminator: minimal transcription terminator from phage lambda (Scholtissek and Grosse, 1987)
    576..1232    -  CDS            cat: CAT_ECOLX - Experimental evidence at protein level: Swiss-Prot protein existence level 1. This enzyme is an effector of chloramphenicol resistance in bacteria. From Escherichia coli. This protein is used as a marker in many commonly used cloning vectors, such as pACYC184.
   1233..1330    -  promoter       cat promoter: promoter of the E. coli cat gene encoding chloramphenicol acetyltransferase
   1414..2002    +  rep_origin     ori: high-copy-number ColE1/pMB1/pBR322/pUC origin of replication
