>Addgene plasmid #133601 | pMM764 | addgene full sequence | sequence record 267007 | Addgene NGS Result
TAGTCGGTCTCCAACGATGTGCTTCAGTATTACATTTTTTGCCTTCAACGCCTTGATTGTTCTATTTTTG
CTAATAATAAATCTATTTCATCGGACTAAAAGTCCATTAGTTGTAAGCGGATTTAGCTCAGTTGGGAGAG
CGCCAGACTGAAGAAAAACTTCGGTCAAGTCATCTGGAGGTCCTGTGTTCGATCCACAGAATTCGCAGAT
GGCCGGCATGGTCCCAGCCTCCTCGCTGGCGCCGGCTGGGCAACACCTTCGGGTGGCGAATGGGACTTTT
TGATATTTAAGTTAATAAAGTTTTAGAGCTAGAAATAGCAAGTTAAAATAAGGCTAGTCCGTTATCAACT
TGAAAAAGTGGCACCGAGTCGGTGCTTTTTTTATTTTTTGTCACTATTGTTATGTAAAATGCCACCTCTG
ACAGTATGGAACGCAAACTTCTGTCTAGTGGATAGCTGTGAGACCAGACCAATAAAAAACGCCCGGCGGC
AACCGAGCGTTCTGAACAAATCCAGATGGAGTTCTGAGGTCATTACTGGATCTATCAACAGGAGTCCAAG
CGAGCTCGATATCAAATTACGCCCCGCCCTGCCACTCATCGCAGTACTGTTGTAATTCATTAAGCATTCT
GCCGACATGGAAGCCATCACAAACGGCATGATGAACCTGAATCGCCAGCGGCATCAGCACCTTGTCGCCT
TGCGTATAATATTTGCCCATGGTGAAAACGGGGGCGAAGAAGTTGTCCATATTGGCCACGTTTAAATCAA
AACTGGTGAAACTCACCCAGGGATTGGCTGAAACGAAAAACATATTCTCAATAAACCCTTTAGGGAAATA
GGCCAGGTTTTCACCGTAACACGCCACATCTTGCGAATATATGTGTAGAAACTGCCGGAAATCGTCGTGG
TATTCACTCCAGAGCGATGAAAACGTTTCAGTTTGCTCATGGAAAACGGTGTAACAAGGGTGAACACTAT
CCCATATCACCAGCTCACCGTCTTTCATTGCCATACGAAATTCCGGATGAGCATTCATCAGGCGGGCAAG
AATGTGAATAAAGGCCGGATAAAACTTGTGCTTATTTTTCTTTACGGTCTTTAAAAAGGCCGTAATATCC
AGCTGAACGGTCTGGTTATAGGTACATTGAGCAACTGACTGAAATGCCTCAAAATGTTCTTTACGATGCC
ATTGGGATATATCAACGGTGGTATATCCAGTGATTTTTTTCTCCATTTTAGCTTCCTTAGCTCCTGAAAA
TCTCGATAACTCAAAAAATACGCCCGGTAGTGATCTTATTTCATTATGGTGAAAGTTGGAACCTCTTACG
TGCCCGATCAATCATGACCAAAATCCCTTAACGTGAGTTTTCGTTCCACTGAGCGTCAGACCCCGTAGAA
AAGATCAAAGGATCTTCTTGAGATCCTTTTTTTCTGCGCGTAATCTGCTGCTTGCAAACAAAAAAACCAC
CGCTACCAGCGGTGGTTTGTTTGCCGGATCAAGAGCTACCAACTCTTTTTCCGAAGGTAACTGGCTTCAG
CAGAGCGCAGATACCAAATACTGTTCTTCTAGTGTAGCCGTAGTTAGGCCACCACTTCAAGAACTCTGTA
GCACCGCCTACATACCTCGCTCTGCTAATCCTGTTACCAGTGGCTGCTGCCAGTGGCGATAAGTCGTGTC
TTACCGGGTTGGACTCAAGACGATAGTTACCGGATAAGGCGCAGCGGTCGGGCTGAACGGGGGGTTCGTG
CACACAGCCCAGCTTGGAGCGAACGACCTACACCGAACTGAGATACCTACAGCGTGAGCTATGAGAAAGC
GCCACGCTTCCCGAAGGGAGAAAGGCGGACAGGTATCCGGTAAGCGGCAGGGTCGGAACAGGAGAGCGCA
CGAGGGAGCTTCCAGGGGGAAACGCCTGGTATCTTTATAGTCCTGTCGGGTTTCGCCACCTCTGACTTGA
GCGTCGATTTTTGTGATGCTCGTCAGGGGGGCGGAGCCTATGGAAAAACGCCAGCAACGCGGCCTTTTTA
CGGTTCCTGGCCTTTTGCTGGCCTTTTGCTCACATGTTCTTTCCTGCGTTATCCCCTGATTCTGTGGATA
ACCG
Features (pLannotate 1.2.2; 7 found; start..end, strand, type, name):
    116..206     +  ncRNA          tRNA: Accession: RF00005 - tRNA
    280..299     +  promoter       TEF1 promoter (fragment): S. cerevisiae TEF1; promoter for EF-1α
    300..375     +  misc_RNA       gRNA scaffold: guide RNA scaffold for the Streptococcus pyogenes CRISPR/Cas9 system
    472..506     -  terminator     lambda t0 terminator: minimal transcription terminator from phage lambda (Scholtissek and Grosse, 1987)
    580..1236    -  CDS            cat: CAT_ECOLX - Experimental evidence at protein level: Swiss-Prot protein existence level 1. This enzyme is an effector of chloramphenicol resistance in bacteria. From Escherichia coli. This protein is used as a marker in many commonly used cloning vectors, such as pACYC184.
   1237..1334    -  promoter       cat promoter: promoter of the E. coli cat gene encoding chloramphenicol acetyltransferase
   1418..2006    +  rep_origin     ori: high-copy-number ColE1/pMB1/pBR322/pUC origin of replication
