[The description below was written by a language model from this plasmid's Addgene catalogue record and pLannotate feature annotations shown in this document.]
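Description:
pMM764 is a small (about 2.1 kb) synthetic-biology part plasmid built on pYTK050, the sgRNA entry backbone of the modular yeast toolkit cloning system. It is catalogued as a "Part 234", meaning the single part spans the promoter, coding region and terminator positions of a transcription unit and can be moved as a block into higher-order cassette assemblies. The plasmid itself contains no yeast origin or yeast selection marker in the annotated features. It is maintained only in E. coli, using a high-copy ColE1/pUC-type origin and a chloramphenicol acetyltransferase (cat) gene driven by its native promoter, with a lambda t0 terminator lying between the cat cassette and the insert.

The payload is sgTEF1, a guide RNA directed at the S. cerevisiae TEF1 promoter. The feature table shows a tRNA element upstream, followed after a short unannotated gap by a 20-nt segment that the annotation software labels as a "TEF1 promoter fragment", directly fused to the Streptococcus pyogenes Cas9 gRNA scaffold. Given its length and position, that 20-nt match is best read as the targeting spacer rather than a functional promoter. The tRNA most likely provides RNA polymerase III-driven expression of the guide, a common arrangement for yeast sgRNAs, though the record does not explicitly name the promoter or terminator used. The depositor and sequencing-verified records differ by one nucleotide in length and carry identical annotations. The associated work concerns light-controlled repressors of gene expression in yeast, so this guide presumably serves to recruit a Cas9-derived regulator to TEF1 promoter sequences, but the record does not specify the Cas9 partner.
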