Addgene plasmid #133601: pMM764
Purpose: Part Plasmid for TEF1 sgRNA, Part 234(promoter,coding region, terminator)
Depositing lab: Megan McClean. Depositing organization: University of Wisconsin, Madison. Publication: Optogenetic Repressors of Gene Expression in Yeasts Using Light-Controlled Nuclear Localization. Geller SH, Antwi EB, Di Ventura B, McClean MN. Cell Mol Bioeng. 2019 Sep 24;12(5):511-528. doi: 10.1007/s12195-019-00598-9. eCollection 2019 Oct. PubMed 31719930.
Backbone
  Vector backbone: pYTK050
  Vector type: Synthetic Biology
Growth in bacteria
  Bacterial resistance: Chloramphenicol, 25 μg/mL
  Growth temperature: 37°C
  Growth strain: DH5alpha
  Copy number: High Copy
Gene/Insert
  Gene/Insert name: sgTEF1
  Species: S. cerevisiae (budding yeast)
  Cloning method: Restriction Enzyme; 5′ cloning site Unknown (unknown if destroyed); 3′ cloning site Unknown (unknown if destroyed)
Terms and licenses: Academic/Nonprofit Terms; Industry Terms: Not Available to Industry
How to cite: pMM764 was a gift from Megan McClean (Addgene plasmid # 133601 ; http://n2t.net/addgene:133601 ; RRID:Addgene_133601)
